Addgene plasmid #88451: pDONR223-ZNF517
Purpose: Donor Vector containing ZNF517 transcription factor, part of the Human TFome Collection
Depositing lab: Marc Vidal. Depositing organization: Dana-Farber Cancer Institute. Publication: A comprehensive library of human transcription factors for cell fate engineering. Ng AHM, Khoshakhlagh P, Rojo Arias JE, Pasquini G, Wang K, Swiersy A, Shipman SL, Appleton E, Kiaee K, Kohman RE, Vernet A, Dysart M, Leeper K, Saylor W, Huang JY, Graveline A, Taipale J, Hill DE, Vidal M, Melero-Martin JM, Busskamp V, Church GM. Nat Biotechnol. 2021 Apr;39(4):510-519. doi: 10.1038/s41587-020-0742-6. Epub 2020 Nov 30. PubMed 33257861.
Backbone
  Vector backbone: pDONR223
  Backbone manufacturer: Invitrogen
  Backbone size w/o insert (bp): 3000
  Vector type: Gateway Donor Vector
Growth in bacteria
  Bacterial resistance: Spectinomycin, 50 μg/mL
  Growth temperature: 37°C
  Growth strain: DH5alpha
  Copy number: High Copy
Gene/Insert
  Gene/Insert name: ZNF517
  Species: H. sapiens (human)
  Insert size (bp): 1479
  Mutation: Last nucleotide of stop codon removed to allow for Gateway C-terminal fusions
  Entrez Gene: ZNF517
  Cloning method: Gateway Cloning
  Sequencing primers: 5′ M13F(-21); 3′ M13R
Terms and licenses: Academic/Nonprofit Terms; Industry Terms: Not Available to Industry
Depositor comments: Represents the ORFeome subset of the TFome
How to cite: pDONR223-ZNF517 was a gift from Marc Vidal (Addgene plasmid # 88451 ; http://n2t.net/addgene:88451 ; RRID:Addgene_88451)
