[The description below was written by a language model from this plasmid's Addgene catalogue record.]
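Description:
pDONR223-ZNF517 is a Gateway donor-type plasmid carrying the open reading frame of the human zinc finger transcription factor ZNF517 in the pDONR223 backbone (about 3 kb without insert). It is a bacterial cloning and storage vector, not an expression construct. It is maintained at high copy number in standard E. coli cloning strains and selected with spectinomycin. The record includes no feature table, so the origin of replication, the recombination sites and any other backbone elements are not itemised. As a Gateway clone made by recombinational cloning, the insert would be expected to sit between att sites that allow it to be moved into other vectors. No promoter driving ZNF517 is stated, which is consistent with a donor/entry plasmid, where expression signals are supplied by the destination vector.

The insert is 1,479 bp of human ZNF517 coding sequence with one deliberate modification: the last nucleotide of the stop codon has been removed, so the reading frame stays open at its 3′ end. After transfer into a suitable Gateway destination vector, translation can therefore continue into a C-terminal tag or fusion partner encoded by that vector. M13 forward and reverse primer sites flank the insert for sequence verification.

The plasmid belongs to the Human TFome Collection, a comprehensive library of human transcription factors assembled for cell fate engineering, and is noted as part of the ORFeome-derived subset of that collection. Its typical use is as a sequence-verifiable source clone from which ZNF517 is shuttled by Gateway recombination into expression vectors chosen by the user, for example for overexpression screens or tagged-protein studies.
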