>Addgene plasmid #88451 | pDONR223-ZNF517 | depositor partial sequence | sequence record 172055 | insert
ATGGCGATGGCACTCCCGATGCCTGGACCTCAGGAGGCGGTTGTGTTCGAGGATGTGGCTGTGTACTTCA
CAAGGATAGAGTGGAGTTGCCTGGCCCCCGACCAGCAGGCACTCTACAGGGACGTGATGCTGGAGAACTA
TGGGAACCTGGCCTCACTAGGCTTTCTTGTTGCCAAACCAGCACTGATCTCCCTATTGGAGCAAGGAGAG
GAGCCGGGGGCCTTGATTCTGCAGGTGGCTGAACAGAGCGTGGCCAAAGCCAGCCTGTGCACAGATTCCA
GGATGGAGGCTGGGATCATGGAGTCTCCTCTGCAGAGAAAGCTCTCCAGGCAGGCAGGACTGCCGGGCAC
CGTGTGGGGGTGCCTCCCCTGGGGGCACCCTGTGGGGGGGCACCCTGCACCACCCCACCCGCATGGCGGT
CCTGAGGACGGGTCAGATAAACCCACCCACCCCCGGGCTCGGGAGCACAGCGCCTCCCCAAGGGTTCTGC
AGGAAGACCTGGGCCGGCCTGTGGGGAGCTCAGCCCCCCGCTACAGGTGCATGTGCGGCAAGGCGTTCAG
ATACAACTCGCTGCTTCTCAGGCACCAGATCATCCACACCGGCGCCAAGCCCTTCCAGTGCACAGAGTGC
GGGAAGGCCTTCAAGCAAAGCTCCATCCTGCTGCGGCACCAGCTGATCCACACTGAGGAGAAGCCGTTCC
AGTGCGGCGAGTGCGGGAAGGCCTTCCGGCAGAGCACGCAGCTGGCTGCCCACCACCGCGTCCACACCCG
CGAGCGGCCCTACGCATGCGGCGAGTGCGGCAAGGCCTTCAGCCGCAGCTCCCGGCTGCTGCAGCACCAG
AAGTTCCACACCGGGGAGAAGCCCTTCGCGTGCACAGAGTGCGGCAAGGCGTTCTGCCGCAGGTTCACCC
TCAACGAGCACGGCCGCATCCACAGCGGGGAGCGGCCCTACCGGTGCCTGCGGTGTGGGCAGCGCTTCAT
CCGAGGGTCCTCGCTCCTGAAGCACCACCGGCTGCACGCGCAGGAGGGTGCCCAGGACGGCGGCGCGGGG
CAGGGCGCCCTGCTCGGAGCTGCGCAGAGGCCCCAGGCGGGGGACCCGCCCCACGAGTGCCCGGTGTGCG
GGAGGCCGTTCCGACACAACTCCCTGCTGCTGCTGCACCTGCGCCTACACACGGGCGAGAAGCCGTTCGA
GTGCGCGGAGTGCGGCAAGGCCTTCGGTCGCAAGTCCAACCTCACTCTGCACCAGAAGATCCACACCAAG
GAGAAGCCCTTCGCGTGCACCGAGTGCGGCAAGGCGTTCCGCAGGAGCTACACGCTGAACGAGCACTACC
GGCTCCACAGCGGCGAGAGGCCATACCGGTGCCGCGCCTGCGGGAGGGCCTGCAGCCGGCTGTCCACCCT
CATCCAGCACCAGAAGGTGCACGGCCGCGAGCCCGGGGAGGACACAGAGGGCAGGCGGGCGCCCTGTTGG
GCTTCCTGA
